Addgene plasmid #193647: pCMV-dCas12a-AID
Purpose: Expression of base editor dCas12a-AID in mammalian cells for base editing, along with non-fused EGFP fluorescence
Depositing lab: Liangxue Lai. Depositing organization: Guangzhou Institute of Biomedicine and Health (GIBH), Chinese Academy of Sciences. Publication: Multiplexed base editing through Cas12a variant-mediated cytosine and adenine base editors. Chen F, Lian M, Ma B, Gou S, Luo X, Yang K, Shi H, Xie J, Ge W, Ouyang Z, Lai C, Li N, Zhang Q, Jin Q, Liang Y, Chen T, Wang J, Zhao X, Li L, Yu M, Ye Y, Wang K, Wu H, Lai L. Commun Biol. 2022 Nov 2;5(1):1163. doi: 10.1038/s42003-022-04152-8. PubMed 36323848.
Backbone
  Vector backbone: pCMV
  Vector type: Mammalian Expression
Growth in bacteria
  Bacterial resistance: Ampicillin, 100 μg/mL
  Growth temperature: 37°C
  Growth strain: DH5alpha
  Copy number: High Copy
Gene/Insert
  Gene/Insert name: dLbCas12a-hAID, EGFP
  Species: Synthetic
  Promoter: CMV
  Cloning method: Unknown
  Sequencing primers: 5′ CMV
Terms and licenses: Academic/Nonprofit Terms; Industry Terms: Not Available to Industry
How to cite: pCMV-dCas12a-AID was a gift from Liangxue Lai (Addgene plasmid # 193647 ; http://n2t.net/addgene:193647 ; RRID:Addgene_193647)
