[The description below was written by a language model from this plasmid's Addgene catalogue record and pLannotate feature annotations shown in this document.]
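Description:
pCMV-dCas12a-AID is a mammalian expression plasmid of about 9.8 kb, built on a pCMV backbone, that delivers a Cas12a-based cytosine base editor together with a separate EGFP marker. In bacteria it is maintained at high copy through a ColE1/pUC-type origin and selected with ampicillin via the β-lactamase gene. Remnants of lac regulatory elements and a pBR322 bom fragment are backbone leftovers with no evident role in the payload. No mammalian selection marker is annotated, so the plasmid appears suited to transient transfection.

The payload is a single open reading frame driven by the CMV enhancer and immediate early promoter and terminated by the bGH polyadenylation signal. A T7 promoter lies just upstream of the coding region and could in principle support in vitro transcription. The frame begins with human AID (AICDA), a single-stranded-DNA cytidine deaminase, followed by a short segment that the annotation tool matched to an ABE7.10 fragment; given its size and position, this is probably a shared linker rather than adenine deaminase sequence. The long unannotated stretch that follows corresponds in position to the catalytically dead LbCas12a named in the catalogue entry, although the feature table does not label it. Downstream is the phage PBS2 uracil glycosylase inhibitor (UGI), which blocks excision of the uracil produced by deamination and so favours C-to-T outcomes. An E2A ribosome-skipping peptide then separates EGFP from the editor, so fluorescence reports on expressing cells without being fused to it. No crRNA expression cassette is annotated, so the guide must presumably be supplied separately. The associated publication concerns multiplexed base editing with Cas12a variants.
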