Features (pLannotate 1.2.2; 19 found; start..end, strand, type, name):
    132..335     +  promoter       CMV promoter: human cytomegalovirus (CMV) immediate early promoter
    377..395     +  promoter       T7 promoter: promoter for bacteriophage T7 RNA polymerase
    409..1002    +  CDS            AICDA: AICDA_HUMAN - Also known as AID. Experimental evidence at protein level: Swiss-Prot protein existence level 1. Single-stranded DNA-specific cytidine deaminase. Involved in somatic hypermutation (SHM), gene conversion, and class-switch recombination (CSR) in B-lymphocytes by deaminating C to U during transcription of Ig-variable (V) and Ig-switch (S) region DNA. Required for several crucial steps of B-cell terminal differentiation necessary for efficient antibody responses (PubMed:18722174, PubMed:21385873, PubMed:21518874, PubMed:27716525). May also play a role in the epigenetic regulation of
   1003..1050    +  CDS            ABE(7.10) (fragment): adenine base editor comprising wild-type E. coli TadA fused to the evolved TadA*(7.10) mutant (Gaudelli et al., 2017)
   5767..6015    +  CDS            UGI: UNGI_BPPB2 - Experimental evidence at protein level: Swiss-Prot protein existence level 1. This protein binds specifically and reversibly to the host uracil-DNA glycosylase, preventing removal of uracil residues from PBS2 DNA by the host uracil-excision repair system. From Bacillus phage PBS2 (Bacteriophage PBS2).
   6058..6117    +  CDS            E2A: 2A peptide from equine rhinitis A virus polyprotein Eukaryotic ribosomes fail to insert a peptide bond between the Gly and Pro residues, yielding separate polypeptides.
   6118..6834    +  CDS            EGFP: the original enhanced GFP (Yang et al., 1996) mammalian codon-optimized
   6880..7104    +  polyA_signal   bGH poly(A) signal: bovine growth hormone polyadenylation signal
   7108..7129    +  promoter       SV40 promoter (fragment): SV40 enhancer and early promoter
   7134..7150    +  misc_feature   MCS (fragment): pBluescript multiple cloning site
   7199..7215    -  protein_bind   lac operator: The lac repressor binds to the lac operator to inhibit transcription in E. coli. This inhibition can be relieved by adding lactose or isopropyl-β-D-thiogalactopyranoside (IPTG). lac repressor encoded by lacI
   7223..7253    -  promoter       lac promoter: promoter for the E. coli lac operon
   7268..7289    -  protein_bind   CAP binding site: CAP binding activates transcription in the presence of cAMP. E. coli catabolite activator protein
   7302..7394    -  CDS            lacI (fragment): lac repressor; lacI; The lac repressor binds to the lac operator to inhibit transcription in E. coli. This inhibition can be relieved by adding lactose or isopropyl-β-D-thiogalactopyranoside (IPTG).
   7577..8165    -  rep_origin     ori: high-copy-number ColE1/pMB1/pBR322/pUC origin of replication
   8336..9196    -  CDS            AmpR: β-lactamase; bla; confers resistance to ampicillin, carbenicillin, and related antibiotics
   9197..9301    -  promoter       AmpR promoter: bla
   9372..9416    -  misc_feature   bom (fragment): basis of mobility region from pBR322
   9571..131     +  enhancer       CMV enhancer (across the origin): human cytomegalovirus immediate early enhancer
>Addgene plasmid #193647 | pCMV-dCas12a-AID | addgene full sequence | sequence record 422058 | Addgene NGS Result
ATATGCCAAGTACGCCCCCTATTGACGTCAATGACGGTAAATGGCCCGCCTGGCATTATGCCCAGTACAT
GACCTTATGGGACTTTCCTACTTGGCAGTACATCTACGTATTAGTCATCGCTATTACCATGGTGATGCGG
TTTTGGCAGTACATCAATGGGCGTGGATAGCGGTTTGACTCACGGGGATTTCCAAGTCTCCACCCCATTG
ACGTCAATGGGAGTTTGTTTTGGCACCAAAATCAACGGGACTTTCCAAAATGTCGTAACAACTCCGCCCC
ATTGACGCAAATGGGCGGTAGGCGTGTACGGTGGGAGGTCTATATAAGCAGAGCTGGTTTAGTGAACCGT
CAGATCCGCTAGAGATCCGCGGCCGCTAATACGACTCACTATAGGGAGAGCCGCCACCATGGATAGCCTC
TTGATGAATAGACGCAAGTTCCTGTATCAGTTTAAAAACGTGAGATGGGCAAAAGGCCGACGAGAGACAT
ATCTGTGCTATGTCGTTAAGCGCAGAGATTCAGCCACCAGTTTCTCTCTCGACTTCGGCTACCTGCGGAA
CAAGAATGGTTGCCATGTTGAGCTCCTGTTCCTGAGGTATATCAGCGACTGGGATTTGGACCCAGGGCGG
TGCTATAGGGTGACATGGTTTACCTCCTGGTCACCTTGTTATGACTGCGCGCGGCATGTTGCCGATTTTC
TGAGAGGGAACCCTAACCTGTCTCTGAGGATCTTCACCGCGCGACTGTACTTCTGTGAGGACCGGAAAGC
CGAACCCGAGGGACTGAGACGCCTCCACAGAGCGGGTGTGCAGATTGCCATAATGACCTTTAAGGACTAC
TTCTACTGCTGGAACACCTTCGTCGAAAATCACGAGCGGACTTTCAAGGCTTGGGAAGGATTGCATGAAA
ACAGCGTCAGGCTTTCCAGGCAGCTTCGCCGCATTCTTCTCCCGTTGTACGAGGTTGATGACCTCAGAGA
TGCCTTTAGAACACTGGGACTGAGCGGCAGCGAGACTCCCGGGACCTCAGAGTCCGCCACACCCGAAAGT
ATGTCAAAGCTGGAGAAATTCACCAACTGTTATAGCCTGTCTAAGACCCTGCGCTTCAAGGCAATCCCAG
TGGGCAAGACACAAGAGAACATTGACAACAAACGGCTCCTGGTGGAGGATGAGAAGAGGGCTGAAGATTA
CAAGGGCGTTAAGAAGCTGCTGGATAGGTACTATCTGTCATTCATCAACGATGTCCTCCACAGTATCAAG
CTGAAGAATCTGAACAATTACATTTCTCTGTTCCGGAAGAAGACACGGACCGAGAAGGAGAACAAAGAGC
TGGAGAATCTGGAGATCAACCTGAGGAAAGAAATAGCTAAGGCTTTCAAAGGGAACGAGGGTTACAAGTC
CCTGTTCAAGAAAGACATTATCGAGACTATTCTGCCTGAGTTCCTGGACGATAAAGATGAGATCGCCCTC
GTCAATTCCTTCAATGGGTTTACCACAGCCTTTACCGGCTTCTTCGACAATAGAGAGAATATGTTCTCTG
AAGAGGCCAAATCCACTAGCATCGCCTTTCGCTGCATAAACGAGAACCTGACTAGGTACATCAGCAATAT
GGACATCTTTGAGAAAGTCGATGCCATATTCGACAAACATGAGGTGCAGGAGATTAAGGAGAAGATCCTG
AACTCAGATTACGATGTCGAAGATTTCTTCGAGGGAGAGTTCTTCAACTTCGTGCTCACACAAGAGGGCA
TTGATGTGTACAATGCAATCATTGGAGGGTTCGTGACAGAGAGTGGCGAGAAGATAAAGGGCCTGAACGA
GTATATCAACCTCTACAACCAGAAAACCAAGCAGAAACTGCCTAAGTTCAAGCCACTGTACAAACAAGTG
CTCTCAGATAGGGAAAGCCTGAGCTTCTACGGTGAAGGGTATACATCAGATGAAGAAGTGCTCGAAGTGT
TCCGCAACACCCTCAATAAGAACAGTGAAATCTTCTCTTCAATCAAGAAGCTGGAGAAACTGTTCAAGAA
TTTCGATGAGTACTCCTCTGCCGGAATCTTTGTGAAGAATGGCCCTGCAATATCCACTATTAGCAAAGAC
ATCTTTGGCGAGTGGAACGTTATCAGGGATAAGTGGAATGCCGAGTACGATGATATTCATCTCAAGAAGA
AAGCCGTGGTTACAGAGAAATACGAGGATGATAGACGCAAGAGCTTTAAGAAGATTGGTAGCTTCTCTCT
CGAACAGCTGCAGGAGTACGCCGACGCTGACCTGTCAGTCGTGGAGAAACTCAAGGAGATCATAATCCAG
AAGGTGGATGAAATCTACAAAGTGTATGGAAGCTCTGAGAAACTCTTCGATGCAGACTTTGTTCTGGAGA
AGAGTCTGAAGAAGAACGACGCAGTGGTTGCTATCATGAAGGACCTGCTGGATTCTGTTAAGTCTTTCGA
GAATTACATTAAGGCATTCTTTGGTGAAGGGAAGGAGACAAATAGGGACGAGAGCTTCTATGGCGACTTT
GTTCTGGCCTACGACATCCTCCTCAAGGTTGACCACATCTATGACGCTATACGGAATTACGTTACCCAGA
AGCCCTATAGCAAAGACAAGTTCAAGCTGTATTTCCAGAATCCACAGTTTATGGGTGGGTGGGATAAAGA
CAAAGAAACAGATTACAGGGCCACTATCCTGCGGTACGGCAGCAAATACTATCTGGCTATCATGGATAAG
AAGTACGCCAAATGCCTCCAGAAGATCGACAAGGACGACGTGAACGGTAACTACGAGAAGATCAATTACA
AGCTCCTGCCAGGACCTAACAAGATGCTGCCCAAGGTGTTCTTCTCCAAGAAATGGATGGCCTACTATAA
CCCAAGCGAGGACATTCAGAAGATATACAAGAATGGGACATTCAAGAAGGGCGATATGTTCAACCTCAAC
GACTGCCACAAGCTGATTGATTTCTTCAAGGATAGCATTTCTCGCTATCCCAAGTGGTCTAATGCATACG
ATTTCAACTTCAGCGAGACTGAGAAGTACAAAGACATCGCTGGCTTCTACCGGGAGGTGGAAGAGCAAGG
CTATAAGGTGTCATTCGAATCCGCTTCTAAGAAGGAAGTGGATAAGCTCGTGGAAGAGGGTAAGCTGTAC
ATGTTCCAGATATACAACAAAGACTTCAGCGATAAGAGCCACGGCACTCCAAACCTCCATACTATGTATT
TCAAGCTGCTGTTTGACGAGAACAACCACGGACAGATTAGGCTGTCAGGAGGCGCAGAACTCTTCATGCG
CAGAGCTTCACTGAAGAAGGAGGAACTCGTTGTCCACCCAGCCAATAGCCCTATAGCCAATAAGAATCCA
GACAATCCTAAGAAAACCACTACTCTGTCTTACGATGTGTATAAGGATAAGAGATTCTCTGAAGATCAGT
ACGAACTGCACATACCCATTGCCATTAACAAGTGCCCTAAGAACATCTTCAAGATTAACACAGAGGTTAG
AGTGCTCCTGAAACACGACGATAACCCTTATGTTATAGGCATTGCTCGCGGAGAGAGAAACCTGCTGTAC
ATCGTCGTGGTGGACGGCAAAGGCAACATCGTGGAACAGTACAGTCTCAATGAAATCATTAACAATTTCA
ACGGAATCCGCATTAAGACCGACTACCATTCTCTCCTCGACAAGAAGGAGAAAGAAAGGTTCGAAGCAAG
ACAGAATTGGACAAGTATAGAGAATATCAAAGAACTGAAGGCTGGGTACATCTCTCAGGTTGTGCACAAG
ATATGTGAGCTGGTGGAGAAGTACGACGCTGTTATCGCCCTCGCGGACCTGAATAGCGGCTTCAAGAACT
CCAGGGTGAAGGTGGAGAAGCAGGTGTATCAGAAGTTCGAGAAGATGCTGATCGACAAGCTCAACTATAT
GGTGGACAAGAAATCCAATCCTTGCGCTACTGGTGGAGCCCTGAAGGGCTATCAAATCACCAATAAGTTC
GAATCTTTCAAGTCTATGAGCACCCAGAATGGCTTCATCTTCTACATACCCGCATGGCTGACATCCAAGA
TTGATCCCTCTACCGGATTTGTTAATCTGCTCAAGACTAAGTACACCTCTATTGCTGACTCAAAGAAGTT
CATATCATCATTTGACCGCATCATGTACGTGCCAGAAGAGGACCTGTTCGAGTTTGCCCTGGATTACAAG
AATTTCTCTCGGACTGACGCCGACTACATCAAGAAGTGGAAGCTCTACTCTTATGGTAATCGGATTCGCA
TATTCCGCAATCCCAAGAAGAATAACGTGTTCGATTGGGAGGAAGTTTGCCTCACCAGCGCTTACAAGGA
GCTGTTCAATAAGTATGGGATTAACTACCAGCAGGGCGACATAAGAGCCCTGCTGTGCGAACAATCTGAT
AAGGCATTCTATTCCTCTTTCATGGCACTGATGTCACTGATGCTGCAAATGCGCAATTCCATCACCGGAA
GAACAGACGTGGCCTTTCTGATCTCTCCTGTCAAGAACTCAGATGGCATCTTCTACGATTCCCGCAACTA
TGAAGCACAGGAGAATGCTATCCTGCCTAAGAATGCCGATGCAAATGGAGCCTATAACATCGCCAGAAAG
GTCCTCTGGGCCATAGGACAATTCAAGAAAGCTGAAGATGAGAAGCTGGACAAGGTGAAGATCGCCATTT
CAAACAAAGAGTGGCTCGAATATGCTCAGACCTCAGTGAAGCATGGATCACCCAAGAAGAAACGGAAAGT
GTCTGGTGGTTCTACTAATCTGTCAGATATTATTGAAAAGGAGACCGGTAAGCAACTGGTTATCCAGGAA
TCCATCCTCATGCTCCCAGAGGAGGTGGAAGAAGTCATTGGGAACAAGCCGGAAAGCGATATACTCGTGC
ACACCGCCTACGACGAGAGCACCGACGAGAATGTCATGCTTCTGACTAGCGACGCCCCTGAATACAAGCC
TTGGGCTCTGGTCATACAGGATAGCAACGGTGAGAACAAGATTAAGATGCTCTCTGGTGGTTCTCCCAAG
AAGAAGAGGAAAGTCGGGCCCGAGGGCAGAGGAAGTCTGCTAACATGCGGTGACGTCGAGGAGAATCCTG
GCCCAACTAATCTGTCAGATATTATTGAAAAGGAGACCGGTAAGCAACTGGTTATCCAGGAATCCATCCT
CATGCTCCCAGAGGAGGTGGAAGAAGTCATTGGGAACAAGCCGGAAAGCGATATACTCGTGCACACCGCC
TACGACGAGAGCACCGACGAGAATGTCATGCTTCTGACTAGCGACGCCCCTGAATACAAGCCTTGGGCTC
TGGTCATACAGGATAGCAACGGTGAGAACAAGATTAAGATGCTCCCCAAGAAGAAGAGGAAAGTCGCTAC
TAACTTCAGCCTGCTGAAGCAGGCTGGAGACGTGGAGGAGAACCCTGGACCTACCAACCTGTCCGATATC
ATTGAGAAAGAGACCGGCAAACAGCTGGTGATCCAGGAGAGCATCCTGATGCTGCCCGAAGAGGTGGAGG
AAGTGATCGGCAACAAGCCCGAGTCCGACATCCTGGTGCACACAGCCTATGATGAATCCACCGACGAGAA
CGTGATGCTGCTGACCTCCGATGCTCCCGAGTATAAACCCTGGGCACTGGTGATCCAGGACTCTAATGGA
GAGAACAAGATCAAGATGCTGCCCAAGAAGAAGAGGAAAGTCGAAGGACGGGGCTCCCTCCTGACCTGTG
GCGATGTGGAAGAGAACCCTGGCCCCACAAACCTCAGTGACATTATCGAGAAGGAAACAGGAAAACAGCT
CGTCATTCAAGAATCTATTCTTATGTTGCCTGAGGAAGTCGAAGAGGTTATTGGCAATAAACCTGAATCT
GATATTCTTGTCCATACCGCTTACGATGAGTCCACAGATGAAAATGTTATGCTGCTCACATCTGACGCAC
CAGAGTACAAACCATGGGCGCTCGTTATTCAAGATTCCAACGGCGAAAACAAAATCAAAATGCTTTCTGG
TGGTTCTCCTAAAAAAAAAAGAAAGGTGGGCTCGGGCCAGTGTACTAATTATGCTCTCTTGAAATTGGCT
GGAGATGTTGAGAGCAACCCAGGTCCCGTGAGCAAGGGCGAGGAGCTGTTCACCGGGGTGGTGCCCATCC
TGGTCGAGCTGGACGGCGACGTAAACGGCCACAAGTTCAGCGTGTCCGGCGAGGGCGAGGGCGATGCCAC
CTACGGCAAGCTGACCCTGAAGTTCATCTGCACCACCGGCAAGCTGCCCGTGCCCTGGCCCACCCTCGTG
ACCACCCTGACCTACGGCGTGCAGTGCTTCAGCCGCTACCCCGACCACATGAAGCAGCACGACTTCTTCA
AGTCCGCCATGCCCGAAGGCTACGTCCAGGAGCGCACCATCTTCTTCAAGGACGACGGCAACTACAAGAC
CCGCGCCGAGGTGAAGTTCGAGGGCGACACCCTGGTGAACCGCATCGAGCTGAAGGGCATCGACTTCAAG
GAGGACGGCAACATCCTGGGGCACAAGCTGGAGTACAACTACAACAGCCACAACGTCTATATCATGGCCG
ACAAGCAGAAGAACGGCATCAAGGTGAACTTCAAGATCCGCCACAACATCGAGGACGGCAGCGTGCAGCT
CGCCGACCACTACCAGCAGAACACCCCCATCGGCGACGGCCCCGTGCTGCTGCCCGACAACCACTACCTG
AGCACCCAGTCCGCCCTGAGCAAAGACCCCAACGAGAAGCGCGATCACATGGTCCTGCTGGAGTTCGTGA
CCGCCGCCGGGATCACTCTCGGCATGGACGAGCTGTACAAGTAAATCATCACCATCACCATTGAGTTTAA
ACCCGCTGATCAGCCTCGACTGTGCCTTCTAGTTGCCAGCCATCTGTTGTTTGCCCCTCCCCCGTGCCTT
CCTTGACCCTGGAAGGTGCCACTCCCACTGTCCTTTCCTAATAAAATGAGGAAATTGCATCGCATTGTCT
GAGTAGGTGTCATTCTATTCTGGGGGGTGGGGTGGGGCAGGACAGCAAGGGGGAGGATTGGGAAGACAAT
AGCAGGCATGCTGGGGATGCGGTGGGCTCTATGGCTTCTGAGGCGGAAAGAACCAGCTGGGGCTCGATAC
CGTCGACCTCTAGCTAGAGCTTGGCGTAATCATGGTCATAGCTGTTTCCTGTGTGAAATTGTTATCCGCT
CACAATTCCACACAACATACGAGCCGGAAGCATAAAGTGTAAAGCCTAGGGTGCCTAATGAGTGAGCTAA
CTCACATTAATTGCGTTGCGCTCACTGCCCGCTTTCCAGTCGGGAAACCTGTCGTGCCAGCTGCATTAAT
GAATCGGCCAACGCGCGGGAAGAGGCGGTTTGCGTATTGGGCGCTCTTCCGCTTCCTCGCTCACTGACTC
GCTGCGCTCGGTCGTTCGGCTGCGGCGAGCGGTATCAGCTCACTCAAAGGCGGTAATACGGTTATCCACA
GAATCAGGGGATAACGCAGGAAAGAACATGTGAGCAAAAGGCCAGCAAAAGGCCAGGAACCGTAAAAAGG
CCGCGTTGCTGGCGTTTTTCCATAGGCTCCGCCCCCCTGACGAGCATCACAAAAATCGACGCTCAAGTCA
GAGGTGGCGAAACCCGACAGGACTATAAAGATACCAGGCGTTTCCCCCTGGAAGCTCCCTCGTGCGCTCT
CCTGTTCCGACCCTGCCGCTTACCGGATACCTGTCCGCCTTTCTCCCTTCGGGAAGCGTGGCGCTTTCTC
ATAGCTCACGCTGTAGGTATCTCAGTTCGGTGTAGGTCGTTCGCTCCAAGCTGGGCTGTGTGCACGAACC
CCCCGTTCAGCCCGACCGCTGCGCCTTATCCGGTAACTATCGTCTTGAGTCCAACCCGGTAAGACACGAC
TTATCGCCACTGGCAGCAGCCACTGGTAACAGGATTAGCAGAGCGAGGTATGTAGGCGGTGCTACAGAGT
TCTTGAAGTGGTGGCCTAACTACGGCTACACTAGAAGAACAGTATTTGGTATCTGCGCTCTGCTGAAGCC
AGTTACCTTCGGAAAAAGAGTTGGTAGCTCTTGATCCGGCAAACAAACCACCGCTGGTAGCGGTGGTTTT
TTTGTTTGCAAGCAGCAGATTACGCGCAGAAAAAAAGGATCTCAAGAAGATCCTTTGATCTTTTCTACGG
GGTCTGACGCTCAGTGGAACGAAAACTCACGTTAAGGGATTTTGGTCATGAGATTATCAAAAAGGATCTT
CACCTAGATCCTTTTAAATTAAAAATGAAGTTTTAAATCAATCTAAAGTATATATGAGTAAACTTGGTCT
GACAGTTACCAATGCTTAATCAGTGAGGCACCTATCTCAGCGATCTGTCTATTTCGTTCATCCATAGTTG
CCTGACTCCCCGTCGTGTAGATAACTACGATACGGGAGGGCTTACCATCTGGCCCCAGTGCTGCAATGAT
ACCGCGAGACCCACGCTCACCGGCTCCAGATTTATCAGCAATAAACCAGCCAGCCGGAAGGGCCGAGCGC
AGAAGTGGTCCTGCAACTTTATCCGCCTCCATCCAGTCTATTAATTGTTGCCGGGAAGCTAGAGTAAGTA
GTTCGCCAGTTAATAGTTTGCGCAACGTTGTTGCCATTGCTACAGGCATCGTGGTGTCACGCTCGTCGTT
TGGTATGGCTTCATTCAGCTCCGGTTCCCAACGATCAAGGCGAGTTACATGATCCCCCATGTTGTGCAAA
AAAGCGGTTAGCTCCTTCGGTCCTCCGATCGTTGTCAGAAGTAAGTTGGCCGCAGTGTTATCACTCATGG
TTATGGCAGCACTGCATAATTCTCTTACTGTCATGCCATCCGTAAGATGCTTTTCTGTGACTGGTGAGTA
CTCAACCAAGTCATTCTGAGAATAGTGTATGCGGCGACCGAGTTGCTCTTGCCCGGCGTCAATACGGGAT
AATACCGCGCCACATAGCAGAACTTTAAAAGTGCTCATCATTGGAAAACGTTCTTCGGGGCGAAAACTCT
CAAGGATCTTACCGCTGTTGAGATCCAGTTCGATGTAACCCACTCGTGCACCCAACTGATCTTCAGCATC
TTTTACTTTCACCAGCGTTTCTGGGTGAGCAAAAACAGGAAGGCAAAATGCCGCAAAAAAGGGAATAAGG
GCGACACGGAAATGTTGAATACTCATACTCTTCCTTTTTCAATATTATTGAAGCATTTATCAGGGTTATT
GTCTCATGAGCGGATACATATTTGAATGTATTTAGAAAAATAAACAAATAGGGGTTCCGCGCACATTTCC
CCGAAAAGTGCCACCTGACGTCGACGGATCGGGAGATCAATCTCCCGATCCCCTAGGGTCGACTCTCAGT
ACAATCTGCTCTGATGCCGCATAGTTAAGCCAGTATCTGCTCCCTGCTTGTGTGTTGGAGGTCGCTGAGT
AGTGCGCGAGCAAAATTTAAGCTACAACAAGGCAAGGCTTGACCGACAATTGCATGAAGAATCTGCTTAG
GGTTAGGCGTTTTGCGCTGCTTCGCGATGTACGGGCCAGATATACGCGTTGACATTGATTATTGACTAGT
TATTAATAGTAATCAATTACGGGGTCATTAGTTCATAGCCCATATATGGAGTTCCGCGTTACATAACTTA
CGGTAAATGGCCCGCCTGGCTGACCGCCCAACGACCCCCGCCCATTGACGTCAATAATGACGTATGTTCC
CATAGTAACGCCAATAGGGACTTTCCATTGACGTCAATGGGTGGAGTATTTACGGTAAACTGCCCACTTG
GCAGTACATCAAGTGTATC
